>Addgene plasmid #242556 | pME-FastFUCCI (JDW 1488) | addgene full sequence | sequence record 484474 | Addgene NGS Result
CTTTCCTGCGTTATCCCCTGATTCTGTGGATAACCGTATTACCGCCTTTGAGTGAGCTGATACCGCTCGC
CGCAGCCGAACGACCGAGCGCAGCGAGTCAGTGAGCGAGGAAGCGGAAGAGCGCCCAATACGCAAACCGC
CTCTCCCCGCGCGTTGGCCGATTCATTAATGCAGCTGGCACGACAGGTTTCCCGACTGGAAAGCGGGCAG
TGAGCGCAACGCAATTAATACGCGTACCGCTAGCCAGGAAGAGTTTGTAGAAACGCAAAAAGGCCATCCG
TCAGGATGGCCTTCTGCTTAGTTTGATGCCTGGCAGTTTATGGCGGGCGTCCTGCCCGCCACCCTCCGGG
CCGTTGCTTCACAACGTTCAAATCCGCTCCCGGCGGATTTGTCCTACTCAGGAGAGCGTTCACCGACAAA
CAACAGATAAAACGAAAGGCCCAGTCTTCCGACTGAGCCTTTCGTTTTATTTGATGCCTGGCAGTTCCCT
ACTCTCGCGTTAACGCTAGCATGGATGTTTTCCCAGTCACGACGTTGTAAAACGACGGCCAGTCTTAAGC
TCGGGCCCCAAATAATGATTTTATTTTGACTGATAGTGACCTGTTCGTTGCAACAAATTGATGAGCAATG
CTTTTTTATAATGCCAACTTTGTACAAAAAAGCAGGCTGGTCTGACTGGTACCTCGTGATTAATTAAGAA
TTGGGATCCATGGTGTCCGTGATCAAGCCCGAGATGAAGATGCGGTACTACATGGACGGCAGCGTGAACG
GCCACGAGTTCACCATCGAGGGCGAGGGCACCGGCAGACCTTACGAGGGCCACCAGGAAATGACCCTGAG
AGTCACCATGGCCGAGGGCGGACCCATGCCCTTCGCCTTCGACCTGGTGTCCCACGTGTTCTGCTACGGC
CACCGGGTGTTCACCAAGTACCCCGAGGAAATCCCCGACTACTTCAAGCAGGCCTTCCCCGAGGGCCTGA
GCTGGGAGCGGAGCCTGGAATTCGAGGATGGCGGCAGCGCCTCTGTGTCTGCCCACATCAGCCTGCGGGG
CAACACCTTCTACCACAAGAGCAAGTTCACCGGCGTGAACTTCCCCGCCGACGGCCCCATCATGCAGAAC
CAGAGCGTGGACTGGGAGCCCAGCACCGAGAAGATCACCGCCAGCGACGGCGTGCTGAAGGGCGACGTGA
CCATGTACCTGAAGCTGGAAGGCGGCGGAAACCACAAGTGCCAGATGAAAACCACCTACAAGGCCGCCAA
AGAAATCCTGGAAATGCCCGGCGACCACTACATCGGCCACCGGCTGGTGCGGAAAACCGAGGGCAACATC
ACCGAGCAGGTGGAGGATGCCGTGGCCCACTACAGCATGCTGCCTAGCCTCGGCGGCTACCCTAGCCATT
GGAGGCCCCTGGAACCCTCTCCTGCCAGACCTGCCCTGAGAGCCCCTGCCTCCGCCACCTCCGGCAGCAG
AAAGAGAGCCAGACCTCCTGCCGCCCCTGGCAGAGATCAGGCCAGGCCCCCTGCCCGCAGACGGCTCCGG
CTGTCCGTGGATGAGGTGTCCAGCCCTAGCACCCCCGAGGCCCCCGATATCCCTGCCTGTCCCAGCCCTG
GCCAGAAAATCAAGAAGAGCACACCTGCCGCCGGACAGCCTCCTCACCTGACCAGCGCCCAGGACCAGGA
CACCATCGTCGACGAGGGCAGGGGCAGCCTGCTGACCTGCGGCGACGTGGAGGAGAACCCCGGCCCCAGA
TCCATGGTGTCCGTGATCAAGCCCGAGATGAAGATCAAGCTGTGCATGCGGGGAACCGTGAACGGCCACA
ACTTCGTGATCGAGGGCGAGGGCAAGGGAAACCCCTACGAGGGCACCCAGATCCTGGACCTGAACGTGAC
CGAAGGCGCCCCTCTGCCCTTCGCCTACGACATCCTGACCACCGTGTTCCAGTACGGCAACCGGGCCTTC
ACCAAGTACCCCGCCGACATCCAGGACTACTTCAAGCAGACCTTCCCCGAGGGCTACCACTGGGAGCGGA
GCATGACCTACGAGGACCAGGGCATCTGCACCGCCACCTCCAACATCAGCATGAGGGGCGACTGCTTTTT
CTACGACATCAGATTCGACGGCACCAACTTCCCCCCCAACGGCCCCGTGATGCAGAAAAAGACCCTGAAG
TGGGAGCCCAGCACCGAGAAGATGTACGTGGAGGACGGCGTGCTGAAGGGCGACGTGAACATGCGGCTGC
TGCTGGAAGGCGGCGGACACTACAGATGCGACTTCAAGACCACCTACAAGGCCAAGAAAGAAGTGCGGCT
GCCCGACGCCCACAAGATCGACCACCGGATCGAGATCCTGAAGCACGACAAGGACTACAACAAAGTGAAG
CTGTACGAGAACGCCGTGGCCAGGTACAGCATGCTGCCCAGCCAGGCCAAGGGCTACCCCAGCCACTGGC
GGCCTCTGGAAATGAACCCCAGCATGAAGCAGAAGCAGGAAGAGATCAAAGAGAACATCAAGAACAGCAG
CGTGCCCAGGCGGACCCTGAAGATGATCCAGCCCAGCGCCAGCGGATCTCTGGTGGGCCGGGAGAATGAG
CTGTCTGCCGGCCTGAGCAAGCGGAAGCACCGGAACGACCACCTGACCAGCACCACCTCTAGCCCAGGCG
TGATCGTGCCCGAGAGCAGCGAGAACAAGAACCTGGGCGGCGTGACCCAAGAAAGCTTCGACCTGATGAT
CAAAGAAAACCCCAGCAGCCAGTACTGGAAAGAGGTGGCCGAGAAGCGGCGGAAGGCCCTGTAGAGATCT
GACTGAGCGGCCGCCAGTCAACCCAGCTTTCTTGTACAAAGTTGGCATTATAAGAAAGCATTGCTTATCA
ATTTGTTGCAACGAACAGGTCACTATCAGTCAAAATAAAATCATTATTTGCCATCCAGCTGATATCCCCT
ATAGTGAGTCGTATTACATGGTCATAGCTGTTTCCTGGCAGCTCTGGCCCGTGTCTCAAAATCTCTGATG
TTACATTGCACAAGATAAAAATATATCATCATGAACAATAAAACTGTCTGCTTACATAAACAGTAATACA
AGGGGTGTTATGAGCCATATTCAACGGGAAACGTCGAGGCCGCGATTAAATTCCAACATGGATGCTGATT
TATATGGGTATAAATGGGCTCGCGATAATGTCGGGCAATCAGGTGCGACAATCTATCGCTTGTATGGGAA
GCCCGATGCGCCAGAGTTGTTTCTGAAACATGGCAAAGGTAGCGTTGCCAATGATGTTACAGATGAGATG
GTCAGACTAAACTGGCTGACGGAATTTATGCCTCTTCCGACCATCAAGCATTTTATCCGTACTCCTGATG
ATGCATGGTTACTCACCACTGCGATCCCCGGAAAAACAGCATTCCAGGTATTAGAAGAATATCCTGATTC
AGGTGAAAATATTGTTGATGCGCTGGCAGTGTTCCTGCGCCGGTTGCATTCGATTCCTGTTTGTAATTGT
CCTTTTAACAGCGATCGCGTATTTCGTCTCGCTCAGGCGCAATCACGAATGAATAACGGTTTGGTTGATG
CGAGTGATTTTGATGACGAGCGTAATGGCTGGCCTGTTGAACAAGTCTGGAAAGAAATGCATAAACTTTT
GCCATTCTCACCGGATTCAGTCGTCACTCATGGTGATTTCTCACTTGATAACCTTATTTTTGACGAGGGG
AAATTAATAGGTTGTATTGATGTTGGACGAGTCGGAATCGCAGACCGATACCAGGATCTTGCCATCCTAT
GGAACTGCCTCGGTGAGTTTTCTCCTTCATTACAGAAACGGCTTTTTCAAAAATATGGTATTGATAATCC
TGATATGAATAAATTGCAGTTTCATTTGATGCTCGATGAGTTTTTCTAATCAGAATTGGTTAATTGGTTG
TAACACTGGCAGAGCATTACGCTGACTTGACGGGACGGCGCAAGCTCATGACCAAAATCCCTTAACGTGA
GTTACGCGTCGTTCCACTGAGCGTCAGACCCCGTAGAAAAGATCAAAGGATCTTCTTGAGATCCTTTTTT
TCTGCGCGTAATCTGCTGCTTGCAAACAAAAAAACCACCGCTACCAGCGGTGGTTTGTTTGCCGGATCAA
GAGCTACCAACTCTTTTTCCGAAGGTAACTGGCTTCAGCAGAGCGCAGATACCAAATACTGTTCTTCTAG
TGTAGCCGTAGTTAGGCCACCACTTCAAGAACTCTGTAGCACCGCCTACATACCTCGCTCTGCTAATCCT
GTTACCAGTGGCTGCTGCCAGTGGCGATAAGTCGTGTCTTACCGGGTTGGACTCAAGACGATAGTTACCG
GATAAGGCGCAGCGGTCGGGCTGAACGGGGGGTTCGTGCACACAGCCCAGCTTGGAGCGAACGACCTACA
CCGAACTGAGATACCTACAGCGTGAGCTATGAGAAAGCGCCACGCTTCCCGAAGGGAGAAAGGCGGACAG
GTATCCGGTAAGCGGCAGGGTCGGAACAGGAGAGCGCACGAGGGAGCTTCCAGGGGGAAACGCCTGGTAT
CTTTATAGTCCTGTCGGGTTTCGCCACCTCTGACTTGAGCGTCGATTTTTGTGATGCTCGTCAGGGGGGC
GGAGCCTATGGAAAAACGCCAGCAACGCGGCCTTTTTACGGTTCCTGGCCTTTTGCTGGCCTTTTGCTCA
CATGTT
Features (pLannotate 1.2.2; 13 found; start..end, strand, type, name):
    121..213     +  CDS            lacI (fragment): lac repressor; lacI; The lac repressor binds to the lac operator to inhibit transcription in E. coli. This inhibition can be relieved by adding lactose or isopropyl-β-D-thiogalactopyranoside (IPTG).
    268..295     -  terminator     rrnB T2 terminator: transcription terminator T2 from the E. coli rrnB gene
    427..470     +  terminator     rrnB T1 terminator: Escherichia coli rrnB; transcription terminator T1 from the E. coli rrnB gene
    517..553     -  CDS            lacZα (fragment): LacZα fragment of β-galactosidase; lacZ fragment
    569..668     +  protein_bind   attL1: mutant version of attL; recombination site for the Gateway® LR reaction LR Clonase™
    710..1360    +  CDS            mKO2: mKO2 is a basic (constitutively fluorescent) orange fluorescent protein published in 2008, derived from Verrillofungia concinna. It has moderate acid sensitivity.
   1415..1687    +  CDS            Cdt1 (30-120): degron consisting of residues 30-120 of human Cdt1 (Zielke and Edgar, 2015)
   1760..2431    +  CDS            mAzamiGreen: mAzamiGreen is a basic (constitutively fluorescent) green fluorescent protein published in 2003, derived from Galaxea fascicularis. It has high acid sensitivity.
   2462..2791    +  CDS            Gem1 (1-110): degron consisting of residues 1-110 of human Geminin (Zielke and Edgar, 2015)
   2821..2920    -  protein_bind   attL2: mutant version of attL; recombination site for the Gateway® LR reaction LR Clonase™
   2938..2956    -  promoter       T7 promoter: promoter for bacteriophage T7 RNA polymerase
   3090..3899    +  CDS            KanR: aminoglycoside phosphotransferase; aph(3')-Ia; confers resistance to kanamycin in bacteria or G418 (Geneticin®) in eukaryotes
   4046..4634    +  rep_origin     ori: high-copy-number ColE1/pMB1/pBR322/pUC origin of replication
