[The description below was written by a language model from this plasmid's Addgene catalogue record and pLannotate feature annotations shown in this document.]
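Description:
pME-FastFUCCI (JDW 1488) is a Gateway middle entry clone built on the pDONR221 backbone and intended as a subcloning intermediate, not as an expression vector. The 4.7 kb plasmid is propagated in E. coli from a high-copy ColE1/pUC-type origin and selected with kanamycin through an aminoglycoside phosphotransferase gene. Upstream of the cassette lie the rrnB T1 and T2 terminators typical of pDONR backbones, which insulate the insert from read-through transcription in bacteria. A T7 promoter sits just outside attL2. Short lacI and lacZα fragments are also annotated and appear to be backbone remnants.

The payload is flanked by attL1 and attL2 sites, so LR Clonase can transfer it directionally into a destination vector, typically together with 5' and 3' entry elements in a MultiSite assembly. The insert is a synthetic single open reading frame encoding the FastFUCCI cell cycle reporter. It consists of the orange fluorescent protein mKO2 fused to residues 30–120 of human Cdt1, followed according to the insert name by a T2A self-cleaving peptide (not separately annotated in the feature table). The second half is monomeric Azami Green fused to residues 1–110 of human Geminin. The two degrons are degraded in opposing phases of the cell cycle. As a result, the Cdt1 fusion accumulates in G1 and the Geminin fusion in S/G2/M, and the T2A link lets both probes be produced from one transcript.

The entry clone carries no eukaryotic promoter; expression depends on the promoter supplied during assembly. It belongs to a modular cloning toolbox for vertebrate model systems and is used to build constructs for visualizing cell cycle state in living cells or tissues.
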