Addgene plasmid #242556: pME-FastFUCCI (JDW 1488)
Purpose: Gateway middle entry clone containing FastFUCCI reporter; For visualizing cell cycle state
Depositing lab: Joshua Wythe. Depositing organization: University of Virginia. Publication: MultiSite Assembly of Gateway Induced Clones (MAGIC): a flexible cloning toolbox for use in vertebrate model systems. Gillespie WB 3rd, Zhang Y, Ruiz OE, Cerda J 3rd, Ortiz-Guzman J, Sherman M, Turner WD, Largoza G, Mosser LE, Fujimoto E, Chien CB, Kwan KM, Arenkiel BR, Devine WP, Wythe JD. Development. 2025 Nov 15;152(22):dev204308. doi: 10.1242/dev.204308. Epub 2025 Nov 13. PubMed 41230856.
Backbone
  Vector backbone: pDONR221
  Vector type: Gateway subcloning
Growth in bacteria
  Bacterial resistance: Kanamycin, 50 μg/mL
  Growth temperature: 37°C
  Growth strain: NEB Stable
  Copy number: High Copy
Gene/Insert
  Gene/Insert name: mKO2-hCDT1(30-120) T2A mAG-hGEM(1-110)
  Species: Synthetic
  Cloning method: Gateway Cloning
Terms and licenses: Academic/Nonprofit Terms; Industry Terms: Not Available to Industry
Depositor comments: Please visit https://doi.org/10.1101/2024.07.13.603267 for bioRxiv preprint.
How to cite: pME-FastFUCCI (JDW 1488) was a gift from Joshua Wythe (Addgene plasmid # 242556 ; http://n2t.net/addgene:242556 ; RRID:Addgene_242556)
